Addgene plasmid #209023: pLenti-UltraCas12a-6xNLS
Purpose: Lentiviral vector expressing human codon-optimized UltraCas12a with 6xNLS
Depositing lab: Thomas Gonatopoulos-Pournatzis. Depositing organization: National Cancer Institute (NCI). Publication: Genome-scale exon perturbation screens uncover exons critical for cell fitness. Xiao MS, Damodaran AP, Kumari B, Dickson E, Xing K, On TA, Parab N, King HE, Perez AR, Guiblet WM, Duncan G, Che A, Chari R, Andresson T, Vidigal JA, Weatheritt RJ, Aregger M, Gonatopoulos-Pournatzis T. Mol Cell. 2024 Jul 11;84(13):2553-2572.e19. doi: 10.1016/j.molcel.2024.05.024. Epub 2024 Jun 24. PubMed 38917794.
Backbone
  Vector backbone: plenti-Lb-Cas12a-2xNLS
  Backbone manufacturer: Addgene #155046
  Vector type: Mammalian Expression, Lentiviral, CRISPR
  Selectable markers: Neomycin (select with G418)
Growth in bacteria
  Bacterial resistance: Ampicillin, 100 μg/mL
  Growth temperature: 30°C
  Growth strain: NEB Stable
  Copy number: High Copy
Gene/Insert
  Gene/Insert name: UltraCas12a-6xNLS-Myc-NeoR
  Species: Acidaminococcus sp
  Mutation: M537R/F870L
  Promoter: EF-1a
  Tag / fusion protein: MYC (C terminal on insert)
  Cloning method: Gibson Cloning
Terms and licenses: Academic/Nonprofit Terms; Industry Terms: Not Available to Industry
How to cite: pLenti-UltraCas12a-6xNLS was a gift from Thomas Gonatopoulos-Pournatzis (Addgene plasmid # 209023 ; http://n2t.net/addgene:209023 ; RRID:Addgene_209023)
