[The description below was written by a language model from this plasmid's Addgene catalogue record and pLannotate feature annotations shown in this document.]
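Description:
pLenti-UltraCas12a-6xNLS is a third-generation-style, self-inactivating HIV-1 lentiviral vector of about 12.3 kb for stable expression of an engineered Cas12a nuclease in mammalian cells. It was built by Gibson cloning into the plenti-Lb-Cas12a-2xNLS backbone. In bacteria it is maintained through a high-copy ColE1/pUC-type origin with ampicillin resistance (bla). The backbone also carries an f1 origin, an SV40 origin and remnants of lac/lacZα cloning sequences flanked by T3 and T7 promoters. The viral portion has an RSV promoter driving a truncated 5' LTR, followed by the Ψ packaging signal with a gag fragment, the RRE for Rev-dependent RNA export, and a cPPT/CTS. It ends in a ΔU3 3' LTR followed by an SV40 polyadenylation signal. Together these elements allow genomic RNA to be produced and packaged when helper functions are supplied in trans, and they leave an integrated provirus whose LTR promoter is inactivated.

The payload is driven by the human EF-1α promoter with its intron A sequences. It encodes a human codon-optimized Acidaminococcus sp. Cas12a (AsCpf1) carrying the M537R and F870L substitutions, termed UltraCas12a. According to the record, this nuclease is fused to six nuclear localization signals and a C-terminal Myc epitope tag; these small elements are not individually annotated in the feature table. A NeoR/KanR open reading frame lies downstream in the same transcription unit and permits G418 selection of transduced cells. The record does not state what links it to the nuclease. A WPRE follows to enhance transcript stability and expression. The construct carries no annotated guide RNA cassette, so crRNAs would be supplied separately. The associated publication describes genome-scale exon perturbation screens, which is consistent with using this vector to generate stable Cas12a-expressing cell lines for pooled CRISPR screening.
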