Features (pLannotate 1.2.2; 28 found; start..end, strand, type, name):
      2..94      +  CDS            lacI (fragment): lac repressor; lacI; The lac repressor binds to the lac operator to inhibit transcription in E. coli. This inhibition can be relieved by adding lactose or isopropyl-β-D-thiogalactopyranoside (IPTG).
    107..128     +  protein_bind   CAP binding site: CAP binding activates transcription in the presence of cAMP. E. coli catabolite activator protein
    143..173     +  promoter       lac promoter: promoter for the E. coli lac operon
    177..199     +  protein_bind   lac operator (fragment): The lac repressor binds to the lac operator to inhibit transcription in E. coli. This inhibition can be relieved by adding lactose or isopropyl-β-D-thiogalactopyranoside (IPTG). lac repressor encoded by lacI
    242..260     +  promoter       T3 promoter: promoter for bacteriophage T3 RNA polymerase
    288..514     +  promoter       RSV promoter: Rous sarcoma virus enhancer/promoter
    515..695     +  LTR            5' LTR (truncated): truncated 5' long terminal repeat (LTR) from HIV-1
    742..867     +  misc_feature   HIV-1 Ψ: packaging signal of human immunodeficiency virus type 1
    851..1214    +  CDS            HIV-1 gag (fragment): gag protein from human immunodeficiency virus 1; gag
   1360..1593    +  misc_feature   RRE: The Rev response element (RRE) of HIV-1 allows for Rev-dependent mRNA export from the nucleus to the cytoplasm.
   1970..1996    +  CDS            Rev (fragment): human immunodeficiency virus 1 (HIV-1) Rev protein; rev; enhances nuclear export of unspliced and incompletely spliced viral mRNAs
   2006..2123    +  misc_feature   cPPT/CTS: central polypurine tract and central termination sequence of HIV-1
   2191..2402    +  promoter       EF-1α core promoter: core promoter for human elongation factor EF-1α
   2403..2511    +  intron         EF-1α intron A (fragment): intron upstream of the start codon of human EF-1α
   3137..3340    +  intron         EF-1α intron A: truncated intron upstream of the start codon of human EF-1α
   3361..7281    +  CDS            AsCpf1: CRISPR-associated protein from Acidaminococcus sp. BV3L6 (Zetsche et al., 2015)
   7600..8394    +  CDS            NeoR/KanR: aminoglycoside phosphotransferase from Tn5; aph(3')-II (or nptII); confers resistance to neomycin, kanamycin, and G418 (Geneticin®)
   8410..8998    +  misc_feature   WPRE: woodchuck hepatitis virus posttranscriptional regulatory element
   9049..9068    +  misc_feature   cPPT/CTS (fragment): central polypurine tract and central termination sequence of HIV-1
   9070..9303    +  LTR            3' LTR (ΔU3): self-inactivating 3' long terminal repeat (LTR) from HIV-1
   9381..9502    +  polyA_signal   SV40 poly(A) signal: SV40 polyadenylation signal
   9542..9677    +  rep_origin     SV40 ori: SV40 origin of replication
   9698..9716    -  promoter       T7 promoter: promoter for bacteriophage T7 RNA polymerase
   9724..9879    +  CDS            lacZα (fragment): LacZα fragment of β-galactosidase; lacZ fragment
   9884..10312   +  rep_origin     f1 ori (sequence partly withheld): f1 bacteriophage origin of replication; arrow indicates direction of (+) strand synthesis
  10365..10469   +  promoter       AmpR promoter: bla
  10470..11330   +  CDS            AmpR: β-lactamase; bla; confers resistance to ampicillin, carbenicillin, and related antibiotics
  11501..12089   +  rep_origin     ori: high-copy-number ColE1/pMB1/pBR322/pUC origin of replication
>Addgene plasmid #209023 | pLenti-UltraCas12a-6xNLS | addgene full sequence | sequence record 413586 | Addgene NGS Result
AGCGCCCAATACGCAAACCGCCTCTCCCCGCGCGTTGGCCGATTCATTAATGCAGCTGGCACGACAGGTT
TCCCGACTGGAAAGCGGGCAGTGAGCGCAACGCAATTAATGTGAGTTAGCTCACTCATTAGGCACCCCAG
GCTTTACACTTTATGCTTCCGGCTCGTATGTTGTGTGGAATTGTGAGCGGATAACAATTTCACACAGGAA
ACAGCTATGACCATGATTACGCCAAGCGCGCAATTAACCCTCACTAAAGGGAACAAAAGCTGGAGCTGCA
AGCTTAATGTAGTCTTATGCAATACTCTTGTAGTCTTGCAACATGGTAACGATGAGTTAGCAACATGCCT
TACAAGGAGAGAAAAAGCACCGTGCATGCCGATTGGTGGAAGTAAGGTGGTACGATCGTGCCTTATTAGG
AAGGCAACAGACGGGTCTGACATGGATTGGACGAACCACTGAATTGCCGCATTGCAGAGATATTGTATTT
AAGTGCCTAGCTCGATACATAAACGGGTCTCTCTGGTTAGACCAGATCTGAGCCTGGGAGCTCTCTGGCT
AACTAGGGAACCCACTGCTTAAGCCTCAATAAAGCTTGCCTTGAGTGCTTCAAGTAGTGTGTGCCCGTCT
GTTGTGTGACTCTGGTAACTAGAGATCCCTCAGACCCTTTTAGTCAGTGTGGAAAATCTCTAGCAGTGGC
GCCCGAACAGGGACTTGAAAGCGAAAGGGAAACCAGAGGAGCTCTCTCGACGCAGGACTCGGCTTGCTGA
AGCGCGCACGGCAAGAGGCGAGGGGCGGCGACTGGTGAGTACGCCAAAAATTTTGACTAGCGGAGGCTAG
AAGGAGAGAGATGGGTGCGAGAGCGTCAGTATTAAGCGGGGGAGAATTAGATCGCGATGGGAAAAAATTC
GGTTAAGGCCAGGGGGAAAGAAAAAATATAAATTAAAACATATAGTATGGGCAAGCAGGGAGCTAGAACG
ATTCGCAGTTAATCCTGGCCTGTTAGAAACATCAGAAGGCTGTAGACAAATACTGGGACAGCTACAACCA
TCCCTTCAGACAGGATCAGAAGAACTTAGATCATTATATAATACAGTAGCAACCCTCTATTGTGTGCATC
AAAGGATAGAGATAAAAGACACCAAGGAAGCTTTAGACAAGATAGAGGAAGAGCAAAACAAAAGTAAGAC
CACCGCACAGCAAGCGGCCGCTGATCTTCAGACCTGGAGGAGGAGATATGAGGGACAATTGGAGAAGTGA
ATTATATAAATATAAAGTAGTAAAAATTGAACCATTAGGAGTAGCACCCACCAAGGCAAAGAGAAGAGTG
GTGCAGAGAGAAAAAAGAGCAGTGGGAATAGGAGCTTTGTTCCTTGGGTTCTTGGGAGCAGCAGGAAGCA
CTATGGGCGCAGCGTCAATGACGCTGACGGTACAGGCCAGACAATTATTGTCTGGTATAGTGCAGCAGCA
GAACAATTTGCTGAGGGCTATTGAGGCGCAACAGCATCTGTTGCAACTCACAGTCTGGGGCATCAAGCAG
CTCCAGGCAAGAATCCTGGCTGTGGAAAGATACCTAAAGGATCAACAGCTCCTGGGGATTTGGGGTTGCT
CTGGAAAACTCATTTGCACCACTGCTGTGCCTTGGAATGCTAGTTGGAGTAATAAATCTCTGGAACAGAT
TTGGAATCACACGACCTGGATGGAGTGGGACAGAGAAATTAACAATTACACAAGCTTAATACACTCCTTA
ATTGAAGAATCGCAAAACCAGCAAGAAAAGAATGAACAAGAATTATTGGAATTAGATAAATGGGCAAGTT
TGTGGAATTGGTTTAACATAACAAATTGGCTGTGGTATATAAAATTATTCATAATGATAGTAGGAGGCTT
GGTAGGTTTAAGAATAGTTTTTGCTGTACTTTCTATAGTGAATAGAGTTAGGCAGGGATATTCACCATTA
TCGTTTCAGACCCACCTCCCAACCCCGAGGGGACCCAGACCACAATTTTAAAAGAAAAGGGGGGATTGGG
GGGTACAGTGCAGGGGAAAGAATAGTAGACATAATAGCAACAGACATACAAACTAAAGAATTACAAAAAC
AAATTACAAAAATTCAAAATTTTCGGGTTTATTACAGGGACAGCAGAGATCCACTTTGGCGCCGGCTCGA
GGGCTCCGGTGCCCGTCAGTGGGCAGAGCGCACATCGCCCACAGTCCCCGAGAAGTTGGGGGGAGGGGTC
GGCAATTGAACCGGTGCCTAGAGAAGGTGGCGCGGGGTAAACTGGGAAAGTGATGTCGTGTACTGGCTCC
GCCTTTTTCCCGAGGGTGGGGGAGAACCGTATATAAGTGCAGTAGTCGCCGTGAACGTTCTTTTTCGCAA
CGGGTTTGCCGCCAGAACACAGGTAAGTGCCGTGTGTGGTTCCCGCGGGCCTGGCCTCTTTACGGGTTAT
GGCCCTTGCGTGCCTTGAATTACTTCCACTGGCTGCAGTACGTGATTCTTGATCCCGAGCTTCGGGTTGG
AAGTGGGTGGGAGAGTTCGAGGCCTTGCGCTTAAGGAGCCCCTTCGCCTCGTGCTTGAGTTGAGGCCTGG
CCTGGGCGCTGGGGCCGCCGCGTGCGAATCTGGTGGCACCTTCGCGCCTGTCTCGCTGCTTTCGATAAGT
CTCTAGCCATTTAAAATTTTTGATGACCTGCTGCGACGCTTTTTTTCTGGCAAGATAGTCTTGTAAATGC
GGGCCAAGATCTGCACACTGGTATTTCGGTTTTTGGGGCCGCGGGCGGCGACGGGGCCCGTGCGTCCCAG
CGCACATGTTCGGCGAGGCGGGGCCTGCGAGCGCGGCCACCGAGAATCGGACGGGGGTAGTCTCAAGCTG
GCCGGCCTGCTCTGGTGCCTGGCCTCGCGCCGCCGTGTATCGCCCCGCCCTGGGCGGCAAGGCTGGCCCG
GTCGGCACCAGTTGCGTGAGCGGAAAGATGGCCGCTTCCCGGCCCTGCTGCAGGGAGCTCAAAATGGAGG
ACGCGGCGCTCGGGAGAGCGGGCGGGTGAGTCACCCACACAAAGGAAAAGGGCCTTTCCGTCCTCAGCCG
TCGCTTCATGTGACTCCACGGAGTACCGGGCGCCGTCCAGGCACCTCGATTAGTTCTCGAGCTTTTGGAG
TACGTCGTCTTTAGGTTGGGGGGAGGGGTTTTATGCGATGGAGTTTCCCCACACTGAGTGGGTGGAGACT
GAAGTTAGGCCAGCTTGGCACTTGATGTAATTCTCCTTGGAATTTGCCCTTTTTGAGTTTGGATCTTGGT
TCATTCTCAAGCCTCAGACAGTGGTTCAAAGTTTTTTTCTTCCATTTCAGGTGTCGTGAGATCCGCCACC
ATGACACAGTTCGAGGGCTTTACCAACCTGTATCAGGTGAGCAAGACACTGCGGTTTGAGCTGATCCCAC
AGGGCAAGACCCTGAAGCACATCCAGGAGCAGGGCTTCATCGAGGAGGACAAGGCCCGCAATGATCACTA
CAAGGAGCTGAAGCCCATCATCGATCGGATCTACAAGACCTATGCCGACCAGTGCCTGCAGCTGGTGCAG
CTGGATTGGGAGAACCTGAGCGCCGCCATCGACTCCTATAGAAAGGAGAAAACCGAGGAGACAAGGAACG
CCCTGATCGAGGAGCAGGCCACATATCGCAATGCCATCCACGACTACTTCATCGGCCGGACAGACAACCT
GACCGATGCCATCAATAAGAGACACGCCGAGATCTACAAGGGCCTGTTCAAGGCCGAGCTGTTTAATGGC
AAGGTGCTGAAGCAGCTGGGCACCGTGACCACAACCGAGCACGAGAACGCCCTGCTGCGGAGCTTCGACA
AGTTTACAACCTACTTCTCCGGCTTTTATGAGAACAGGAAGAACGTGTTCAGCGCCGAGGATATCAGCAC
AGCCATCCCACACCGCATCGTGCAGGACAACTTCCCCAAGTTTAAGGAGAATTGTCACATCTTCACACGC
CTGATCACCGCCGTGCCCAGCCTGCGGGAGCACTTTGAGAACGTGAAGAAGGCCATCGGCATCTTCGTGA
GCACCTCCATCGAGGAGGTGTTTTCCTTCCCTTTTTATAACCAGCTGCTGACACAGACCCAGATCGACCT
GTATAACCAGCTGCTGGGAGGAATCTCTCGGGAGGCAGGCACCGAGAAGATCAAGGGCCTGAACGAGGTG
CTGAATCTGGCCATCCAGAAGAATGATGAGACAGCCCACATCATCGCCTCCCTGCCACACAGATTCATCC
CCCTGTTTAAGCAGATCCTGTCCGATAGGAACACCCTGTCTTTCATCCTGGAGGAGTTTAAGAGCGACGA
GGAAGTGATCCAGTCCTTCTGCAAGTACAAGACACTGCTGAGAAACGAGAACGTGCTGGAGACAGCCGAG
GCCCTGTTTAACGAGCTGAACAGCATCGACCTGACACACATCTTCATCAGCCACAAGAAGCTGGAGACAA
TCAGCAGCGCCCTGTGCGACCACTGGGATACACTGAGGAATGCCCTGTATGAGCGGAGAATCTCCGAGCT
GACAGGCAAGATCACCAAGTCTGCCAAGGAGAAGGTGCAGCGCAGCCTGAAGCACGAGGATATCAACCTG
CAGGAGATCATCTCTGCCGCAGGCAAGGAGCTGAGCGAGGCCTTCAAGCAGAAAACCAGCGAGATCCTGT
CCCACGCACACGCCGCCCTGGATCAGCCACTGCCTACAACCCTGAAGAAGCAGGAGGAGAAGGAGATCCT
GAAGTCTCAGCTGGACAGCCTGCTGGGCCTGTACCACCTGCTGGACTGGTTTGCCGTGGATGAGTCCAAC
GAGGTGGACCCCGAGTTCTCTGCCCGGCTGACCGGCATCAAGCTGGAGATGGAGCCTTCTCTGAGCTTCT
ACAACAAGGCCAGAAATTATGCCACCAAGAAGCCCTACTCCGTGGAGAAGTTCAAGCTGAACTTTCAGCG
GCCTACACTGGCCTCTGGCTGGGACGTGAATAAGGAGAAGAACAATGGCGCCATCCTGTTTGTGAAGAAC
GGCCTGTACTATCTGGGCATCATGCCAAAGCAGAAGGGCAGGTATAAGGCCCTGAGCTTCGAGCCCACAG
AGAAAACCAGCGAGGGCTTTGATAAGATGTACTATGACTACTTCCCTGATGCCGCCAAGATGATCCCAAA
GTGCAGCACCCAGCTGAAGGCCGTGACAGCCCACTTTCAGACCCACACAACCCCCATCCTGCTGTCCAAC
AATTTCATCGAGCCTCTGGAGATCACAAAGGAGATCTACGACCTGAACAATCCTGAGAAGGAGCCAAAGA
AGTTTCAGACAGCCTACGCCAAGAAAACCGGCGACCAGAAGGGCTACAGAGAGGCCCTGTGCAAGTGGAT
CGACTTCACAAGGGATTTTCTGTCCAAGTATACCAAGACAACCTCTATCGATCTGTCTAGCCTGCGGCCA
TCCTCTCAGTATAAGGACCTGGGCGAGTACTATGCCGAGCTGAATCCCCTGCTGTACCACATCAGCTTCC
AGAGAATCGCCGAGAAGGAGATCATGGATGCCGTGGAGACAGGCAAGCTGTACCTGTTCCAGATCTATAA
CAAGGACTTTGCCAAGGGCCACCACGGCAAGCCTAATCTGCACACACTGTATTGGACCGGCCTGTTTTCT
CCAGAGAACCTGGCCAAGACAAGCATCAAGCTGAATGGCCAGGCCGAGCTGTTCTACCGCCCTAAGTCCA
GGATGAAGAGGATGGCACACCGGCTGGGAGAGAAGATGCTGAACAAGAAGCTGAAGGATCAGAAAACCCC
AATCCCCGACACCCTGTACCAGGAGCTGTACGACTATGTGAATCACAGACTGTCCCACGACCTGTCTGAT
GAGGCCAGGGCCCTGCTGCCCAACGTGATCACCAAGGAGGTGTCTCACGAGATCATCAAGGATAGGCGCT
TTACCAGCGACAAGTTCCTGTTCCACGTGCCTATCACACTGAACTATCAGGCCGCCAATTCCCCATCTAA
GTTCAACCAGAGGGTGAATGCCTACCTGAAGGAGCACCCCGAGACACCTATCATCGGCATCGATCGGGGC
GAGAGAAACCTGATCTATATCACAGTGATCGACTCCACCGGCAAGATCCTGGAGCAGCGGAGCCTGAACA
CCATCCAGCAGTTTGATTACCAGAAGAAGCTGGACAACAGGGAGAAGGAGAGGGTGGCAGCAAGGCAGGC
CTGGTCTGTGGTGGGCACAATCAAGGATCTGAAGCAGGGCTATCTGAGCCAGGTCATCCACGAGATCGTG
GACCTGATGATCCACTACCAGGCCGTGGTGGTGCTGGAGAACCTGAATTTCGGCTTTAAGAGCAAGAGGA
CCGGCATCGCCGAGAAGGCCGTGTACCAGCAGTTCGAGAAGATGCTGATCGATAAGCTGAATTGCCTGGT
GCTGAAGGACTATCCAGCAGAGAAAGTGGGAGGCGTGCTGAACCCATACCAGCTGACAGACCAGTTCACC
TCCTTTGCCAAGATGGGCACCCAGTCTGGCTTCCTGTTTTACGTGCCTGCCCCATATACATCTAAGATCG
ATCCCCTGACCGGCTTCGTGGACCCCTTCGTGTGGAAAACCATCAAGAATCACGAGAGCCGCAAGCACTT
CCTGGAGGGCTTCGACTTTCTGCACTACGACGTGAAAACCGGCGACTTCATCCTGCACTTTAAGATGAAC
AGAAATCTGTCCTTCCAGAGGGGCCTGCCCGGCTTTATGCCTGCATGGGATATCGTGTTCGAGAAGAACG
AGACACAGTTTGACGCCAAGGGCACCCCTTTCATCGCCGGCAAGAGAATCGTGCCAGTGATCGAGAATCA
CAGATTCACCGGCAGATACCGGGACCTGTATCCTGCCAACGAGCTGATCGCCCTGCTGGAGGAGAAGGGC
ATCGTGTTCAGGGATGGCTCCAACATCCTGCCAAAGCTGCTGGAGAATGACGATTCTCACGCCATCGACA
CCATGGTGGCCCTGATCCGCAGCGTGCTGCAGATGCGGAACTCCAATGCCGCCACAGGCGAGGACTATAT
CAACAGCCCCGTGCGCGATCTGAATGGCGTGTGCTTCGACTCCCGGTTTCAGAACCCAGAGTGGCCCATG
GACGCCGATGCCAATGGCGCCTACCACATCGCCCTGAAGGGCCAGCTGCTGCTGAATCACCTGAAGGAGA
GCAAGGATCTGAAGCTGCAGAACGGCATCTCCAATCAGGACTGGCTGGCCTACATCCAGGAGCTGCGCAA
CGGCGGCTCCCCTGCTGCTAAACGTGTTAAGCTTGATGGGGGTAGCCCGGCAGCCAAGAGAGTCAAACTC
GACGGCGGCTCCCCAGCGGCAAAAAGGGTGAAACTAGACGGGGGTAGCCCCGCCGCGAAGCGTGTAAAGC
TGGATGGAGGATCGCCTGCGGCTAAGCGAGTCAAATTAGACGGTGGGTCACCGGCTGCAAAGCGCGTCAA
ATTGGATGCTAGCGAACAAAAACTCATCTCAGAAGAGGATCTGGGCAGTGGAGAGGGCAGAGGAAGTCTG
CTAACATGCGGTGACGTCGAGGAGAATCCTGGCCCAACCATGATTGAACAAGATGGATTGCACGCAGGTT
CTCCGGCCGCTTGGGTGGAGAGGCTATTCGGCTATGACTGGGCACAACAGACAATCGGCTGCTCTGATGC
CGCCGTGTTCCGGCTGTCAGCGCAGGGGCGCCCGGTTCTTTTTGTCAAGACCGACCTGTCCGGTGCCCTG
AATGAACTGCAGGACGAGGCAGCGCGGCTATCGTGGCTGGCCACGACGGGCGTTCCTTGCGCAGCTGTGC
TCGACGTTGTCACTGAAGCGGGAAGGGACTGGCTGCTATTGGGCGAAGTGCCGGGGCAGGATCTCCTGTC
ATCTCACCTTGCTCCTGCCGAGAAAGTATCCATCATGGCTGATGCAATGCGGCGGCTGCATACGCTTGAT
CCGGCTACCTGCCCATTCGACCACCAAGCGAAACATCGCATCGAGCGAGCACGTACTCGGATGGAAGCCG
GTCTTGTCGATCAGGATGATCTGGACGAAGAGCATCAGGGGCTCGCGCCAGCCGAACTGTTCGCCAGGCT
CAAGGCGCGCATGCCCGACGGCGATGATCTCGTCGTGACCCATGGCGATGCCTGCTTGCCGAATATCATG
GTGGAAAATGGCCGCTTTTCTGGATTCATCGACTGTGGCCGGCTGGGTGTGGCGGACCGCTATCAGGACA
TAGCGTTGGCTACCCGTGATATTGCTGAAGAGCTTGGCGGCGAATGGGCTGACCGCTTCCTCGTGCTTTA
CGGTATCGCCGCTCCCGATTCGCAGCGCATCGCCTTCTATCGCCTTCTTGACGAGTTCTTCTGAACGCGT
TAAGTCGACAATCAACCTCTGGATTACAAAATTTGTGAAAGATTGACTGGTATTCTTAACTATGTTGCTC
CTTTTACGCTATGTGGATACGCTGCTTTAATGCCTTTGTATCATGCTATTGCTTCCCGTATGGCTTTCAT
TTTCTCCTCCTTGTATAAATCCTGGTTGCTGTCTCTTTATGAGGAGTTGTGGCCCGTTGTCAGGCAACGT
GGCGTGGTGTGCACTGTGTTTGCTGACGCAACCCCCACTGGTTGGGACATTGCCACCACCTGTCAGCTCC
TTTCCGGGACTTTCGCTTTCCCCCTCCCTATTGCCACGGCGGAACTCATCGCCGCCTGCCTTGCCCGCTG
CTGGACAGGGGCTCGGCTGTTGGGCACTGACAATTCCGTGGTGTTGTCGGGGAAATCATCGTCCTTTCCT
TGGCTGCTCGCCTGTGTTGCCACCTGGATTCTGCGCGGGACGTCCTTCTGCTACGTCCCTTCGGCCCTCA
ATCCAGCGGACCTTCCTTCCCGCGGCCTGCTGCCGGCTCTGCGGCCTCTTCCGCGTCTTCGCCTTCGCCC
TCAGACGAGTCGGATCTCCCTTTGGGCCGCCTCCCCGCGTCGACTTTAAGACCAATGACTTACAAGGCAG
CTGTAGATCTTAGCCACTTTTTAAAAGAAAAGGGGGGACTGGAAGGGCTAATTCACTCCCAACGAAGACA
AGATCTGCTTTTTGCTTGTACTGGGTCTCTCTGGTTAGACCAGATCTGAGCCTGGGAGCTCTCTGGCTAA
CTAGGGAACCCACTGCTTAAGCCTCAATAAAGCTTGCCTTGAGTGCTTCAAGTAGTGTGTGCCCGTCTGT
TGTGTGACTCTGGTAACTAGAGATCCCTCAGACCCTTTTAGTCAGTGTGGAAAATCTCTAGCAGTACGTA
TAGTAGTTCATGTCATCTTATTATTCAGTATTTATAACTTGCAAAGAAATGAATATCAGAGAGTGAGAGG
AACTTGTTTATTGCAGCTTATAATGGTTACAAATAAAGCAATAGCATCACAAATTTCACAAATAAAGCAT
TTTTTTCACTGCATTCTAGTTGTGGTTTGTCCAAACTCATCAATGTATCTTATCATGTCTGGCTCTAGCT
ATCCCGCCCCTAACTCCGCCCATCCCGCCCCTAACTCCGCCCAGTTCCGCCCATTCTCCGCCCCATGGCT
GACTAATTTTTTTTATTTATGCAGAGGCCGAGGCCGCCTCGGCCTCTGAGCTATTCCAGAAGTAGTGAGG
AGGCTTTTTTGGAGGCCTAGGGACGTACCCAATTCGCCCTATAGTGAGTCGTATTACGCGCGCTCACTGG
CCGTCGTTTTACAACGTCGTGACTGGGAAAACCCTGGCGTTACCCAACTTAATCGCCTTGCAGCACATCC
CCCTTTCGCCAGCTGGCGTAATAGCGAAGAGGCCCGCACCGATCGCCCTTCCCAACAGTTGCGCAGCCTG
AATGGCGAATGGG
[124 nt withheld, positions 9884-10007]
C
[91 nt withheld, positions 10009-10099]
A
[49 nt withheld, positions 10101-10149]
CCTTTGACGTTGGAGTCCACGTTCTTT
[37 nt withheld, positions 10177-10213]
ACCCTATCTCGGTCTATTCTTTTGATTTATAAGGGATTTTGCCGATTTCGGCCTATTGGTTAAAAAATGA
GCTGATTTAACAAAAATTTAACGCGAATTTTAACAAAATATTAACGCTTACAATTTAGGTGGCACTTTTC
GGGGAAATGTGCGCGGAACCCCTATTTGTTTATTTTTCTAAATACATTCAAATATGTATCCGCTCATGAG
ACAATAACCCTGATAAATGCTTCAATAATATTGAAAAAGGAAGAGTATGAGTATTCAACATTTCCGTGTC
GCCCTTATTCCCTTTTTTGCGGCATTTTGCCTTCCTGTTTTTGCTCACCCAGAAACGCTGGTGAAAGTAA
AAGATGCTGAAGATCAGTTGGGTGCACGAGTGGGTTACATCGAACTGGATCTCAACAGCGGTAAGATCCT
TGAGAGTTTTCGCCCCGAAGAACGTTTTCCAATGATGAGCACTTTTAAAGTTCTGCTATGTGGCGCGGTA
TTATCCCGTATTGACGCCGGGCAAGAGCAACTCGGTCGCCGCATACACTATTCTCAGAATGACTTGGTTG
AGTACTCACCAGTCACAGAAAAGCATCTTACGGATGGCATGACAGTAAGAGAATTATGCAGTGCTGCCAT
AACCATGAGTGATAACACTGCGGCCAACTTACTTCTGACAACGATCGGAGGACCGAAGGAGCTAACCGCT
TTTTTGCACAACATGGGGGATCATGTAACTCGCCTTGATCGTTGGGAACCGGAGCTGAATGAAGCCATAC
CAAACGACGAGCGTGACACCACGATGCCTGTAGCAATGGCAACAACGTTGCGCAAACTATTAACTGGCGA
ACTACTTACTCTAGCTTCCCGGCAACAATTAATAGACTGGATGGAGGCGGATAAAGTTGCAGGACCACTT
CTGCGCTCGGCCCTTCCGGCTGGCTGGTTTATTGCTGATAAATCTGGAGCCGGTGAGCGTGGGTCTCGCG
GTATCATTGCAGCACTGGGGCCAGATGGTAAGCCCTCCCGTATCGTAGTTATCTACACGACGGGGAGTCA
GGCAACTATGGATGAACGAAATAGACAGATCGCTGAGATAGGTGCCTCACTGATTAAGCATTGGTAACTG
TCAGACCAAGTTTACTCATATATACTTTAGATTGATTTAAAACTTCATTTTTAATTTAAAAGGATCTAGG
TGAAGATCCTTTTTGATAATCTCATGACCAAAATCCCTTAACGTGAGTTTTCGTTCCACTGAGCGTCAGA
CCCCGTAGAAAAGATCAAAGGATCTTCTTGAGATCCTTTTTTTCTGCGCGTAATCTGCTGCTTGCAAACA
AAAAAACCACCGCTACCAGCGGTGGTTTGTTTGCCGGATCAAGAGCTACCAACTCTTTTTCCGAAGGTAA
CTGGCTTCAGCAGAGCGCAGATACCAAATACTGTTCTTCTAGTGTAGCCGTAGTTAGGCCACCACTTCAA
GAACTCTGTAGCACCGCCTACATACCTCGCTCTGCTAATCCTGTTACCAGTGGCTGCTGCCAGTGGCGAT
AAGTCGTGTCTTACCGGGTTGGACTCAAGACGATAGTTACCGGATAAGGCGCAGCGGTCGGGCTGAACGG
GGGGTTCGTGCACACAGCCCAGCTTGGAGCGAACGACCTACACCGAACTGAGATACCTACAGCGTGAGCT
ATGAGAAAGCGCCACGCTTCCCGAAGGGAGAAAGGCGGACAGGTATCCGGTAAGCGGCAGGGTCGGAACA
GGAGAGCGCACGAGGGAGCTTCCAGGGGGAAACGCCTGGTATCTTTATAGTCCTGTCGGGTTTCGCCACC
TCTGACTTGAGCGTCGATTTTTGTGATGCTCGTCAGGGGGGCGGAGCCTATGGAAAAACGCCAGCAACGC
GGCCTTTTTACGGTTCCTGGCCTTTTGCTGGCCTTTTGCTCACATGTTCTTTCCTGCGTTATCCCCTGAT
TCTGTGGATAACCGTATTACCGCCTTTGAGTGAGCTGATACCGCTCGCCGCAGCCGAACGACCGAGCGCA
GCGAGTCAGTGAGCGAGGAAGCGGAAG
